>Addgene plasmid #140142 | pYFP-x-1 | addgene full sequence | sequence record 292624 | Addgene NGS Result
CCAATTATTGAAGGCCTCCCTAACGGGGGGCCTTTTTTTGTTTCTGGTCTCCCGCTTAACGATCGTTGGC
TGTGTTGACAATTAATCATCGGCTCGTATAATGTGTGGAATTGTGAGCGCTCACAATTAGCTGTCACCGG
ATGTGCTTTCCGGTCTGATGAGTCCGTGAGGACGAAACAGCCTCTACAAATAATTTTGTTTAATACTAGA
GAAAGAGGGGAAATACTAGATGGTGAGCAAGGGCGAGGAGCTGTTCACCGGGGTGGTGCCCATCCTGGTC
GAGCTGGACGGCGACGTAAACGGCCACAAGTTCAGCGTGTCCGGCGAGGGCGAGGGCGATGCCACCTACG
GCAAGCTGACCCTGAAGTTCATCTGCACCACAGGCAAGCTGCCCGTGCCCTGGCCCACCCTCGTGACCAC
CTTCGGCTACGGCCTGCAATGCTTCGCCCGCTACCCCGACCACATGAAGCTGCACGACTTCTTCAAGTCC
GCCATGCCCGAAGGCTACGTCCAGGAGCGCACCATCTTCTTCAAGGACGACGGCAACTACAAGACCCGCG
CCGAGGTGAAGTTCGAGGGCGACACCCTGGTGAACCGCATCGAGCTGAAGGGCATCGACTTCAAGGAGGA
CGGCAACATCCTGGGGCACAAGCTGGAGTACAACTACAACAGCCACAACGTCTATATCATGGCCGACAAG
CAGAAGAACGGCATCAAGGTGAACTTCAAGATCCGCCACAACATCGAGGACGGCAGCGTGCAGCTCGCCG
ACCACTACCAGCAGAACACCCCAATCGGCGACGGCCCCGTGCTGCTGCCCGACAACCACTACCTTAGCTA
CCAGTCCGCCCTGAGCAAAGACCCCAACGAGAAGCGCGATCACATGGTCCTGCTGGAGTTCGTGACCGCC
GCCGGGATCACTCTCGGCATGGACGAGCTGTACAAGTAATAATAACCGGGCAGGCCATGTCTGCCCGTAT
TTCGCGTAAGGAAATCCATTATGTACTATTTAAAAAACACAAACTTTTGGATGTTCGGTTTATTCTTTTT
CTTTTACTTTTTTATCATGGGAGCCTACTTCCCGTTTTTCCCGATTTGGCTACATTAATAATAGCATATC
AGCAAAAGTGATACGGGTATTATTTTTGCCGCTATTTCTCTGTTCTCGCTATTATTCCAACCGCTGTTTG
GTCTGCTTTCTGACAAACTCGGGCTGCGCAAATACCTGCTGTGGATTATTACCGGCATGTTAGTGATGTT
TGCGCCGTTCTTTATTTTTATCTTCGGGCCACTGTTACAATACAACATTTTAGTAGGATCGATTGTTGGT
GGTATTTATCTAGGCTTTTGTTTTAACGCCGGTGCGCCAGCAGTAGAGGCATTTATTGAGAAAGTCAGCC
GTCGCAGTAATTTCGAATTTGGTCGCGCGCGGATGTTTGGCTGTGTTGGCTGGGCGCTGTGTGCCTCGAT
TGTCGGCATCATGTTCACCATCAATAATCAGTTTGTTTTCTGGCTGGGCTCTGGCTGTGCACTCATCCTC
GCCGTTTTACTCTTTTTCGCCAAAACGGATGCGCCCTCTTCTGCCACGGTTGCCAATGCGGTAGGTGCCA
ACCATTCGGCATTTAGCCTTAAGCTGGCACTGGAACTGTTCAGACAGCCAAAACTGTGGTTTTTGTCACT
GTATGTTATTGGCGTTTCCTGCACCTACGATGTTTTTGACCAACAGTTTGCTAATTTCTTTACTTCGTTC
TTTGCTACCGGTGAACAGGGTACGCGGGTATTTGGCTACGTAACGACAATGGGCGAATTACTTAACGCCT
CGATTATGTTCTTTGCGCCACTGATCATTAATCGCATCGGTGGGAAAAACGCCCTGCTGCTGGCTGGCAC
TATTATGTCTGTACGTATTATTGGCTCATCGTTCGCCACCTCAGCGCTGGAAGTGGTTATTCTGAAAACG
CTGCATATGTTTGAAGTACCGTTCCTGCTGGTGGGCTGCTTTAAATATATTACCAGCCAGTTTGAAGTGC
GTTTTTCAGCGACGATTTATCTGGTCTGTTTCTGCTTCTTTAAGCAACTGGCGATGATTTTTATGTCTGT
ACTGGCGGGCAATATGTATGAAAGCATCGGTTTCCAGGGCGCTTATCTGGTGCTGGGTCTGGTGGCGCTG
GGCTTCACCTTAATTTCCGTGTTCACGCTTAGCGGCCCCGGCCCGCTTTCCCTGCTGCGTCGTCAGGTGA
ATGAAGTCGCTTAACTCGGTACCAAATTCCAGAAAAGAGGCCTCCCGAAAGGGGGGCCTTTTTTCGTTTT
GGTCCAATGGCGGCGCGCCATCGAATGGCGCAAAACCTTTCGCGGTATGGCATGATAGCGCCCGGAAGAG
AGTCAATTCAGGGTGGTGAATATGAAACCAGTAACGTTATACGATGTCGCAGAGTATGCCGGTGTCTCTT
ATCAGACCGTTTCCCGCGTGGTGAACCAGGCCAGCCACGTTTCTGCGAAAACGCGGGAAAAAGTGGAAGC
GGCGATGGCGGAGCTGAATTACATTCCCAACCGCGTGGCACAACAACTGGCGGGCAAACAGTCGTTGCTG
ATTGGCGTTGCCACCTCCAGTCTGGCCCTGCACGCGCCGTCGCAAATTGTCGCGGCGATTAAATCTCGCG
CCGATCAACTGGGTGCCAGCGTGGTGGTGTCGATGGTAGAACGAAGCGGCGTCGAAGCCTGTAAAGCGGC
GGTGCACAATCTTCTCGCGCAACGCGTCAGTGGGCTGATCATTAACTATCCGCTGGATGACCAGGATGCC
ATTGCTGTGGAAGCTGCCTGCACTAATGTTCCGGCGTTATTTCTTGATGTCTCTGACCAGACACCCATCA
ACAGTATTATTTTCTCCCATGAGGACGGTACGCGACTGGGCGTGGAGCATCTGGTCGCATTGGGTCACCA
GCAAATCGCGCTGTTAGCGGGCCCATTAAGTTCTGTCTCGGCGCGTCTGCGTCTGGCTGGCTGGCATAAA
TATCTCACTCGCAATCAAATTCAGCCGATAGCGGAACGGGAAGGCGACTGGAGTGCCATGTCCGGTTTTC
AACAAACCATGCAAATGCTGAATGAGGGCATCGTTCCCACTGCGATGCTGGTTGCCAACGATCAGATGGC
GCTGGGCGCAATGCGCGCCATTACCGAGTCCGGGCTGCGCGTTGGTGCGGATATCTCGGTAGTGGGATAC
GACGATACCGAAGATAGCTCATGTTATATCCCGCCGTTAACCACCATCAAACAGGATTTTCGCCTGCTGG
GGCAAACCAGCGTGGACCGCTTGCTGCAACTCTCTCAGGGCCAGGCGGTGAAGGGCAATCAGCTGTTGCC
AGTCTCACTGGTGAAAAGAAAAACCACCCTGGCGCCCAATACGCAAACCGCCTCTCCCCGCGCGTTGGCC
GATTCATTAATGCAGCTGGCACGACAGGTTTCCCGACTGGAAAGCGGGCAGTGATAATCCAGGAGGAAAA
AAATGTCCAGATTAGATAAAAGTAAAGTGATTAACAGCGCATTAGAGCTGCTTAATGAGGTCGGAATCGA
AGGTTTAACAACCCGTAAACTCGCCCAGAAGCTAGGTGTAGAGCAGCCTACATTGTATTGGCATGTAAAA
AATAAGCGGGCTTTGCTCGACGCCTTAGCCATTGAGATGTTAGATAGGCACCATACTCACTTTTGCCCTT
TAGAAGGGGAAAGCTGGCAAGATTTTTTACGTAATAACGCTAAAAGTTTTAGATGTGCTTTACTAAGTCA
TCGCGATGGAGCAAAAGTACATTTAGGTACACGGCCTACAGAAAAACAGTATGAAACTCTCGAAAATCAA
TTAGCCTTTTTATGCCAACAAGGTTTTTCACTAGAGAATGCATTATATGCACTCAGCGCTGTGGGGCATT
TTACTTTAGGTTGCGTATTGGAAGATCAAGAGCATCAAGTCGCTAAAGAAGAAAGGGAAACACCTACTAC
TGATAGTATGCCGCCATTATTACGACAAGCTATCGAATTATTTGATCACCAAGGTGCAGAGCCAGCCTTC
TTATTCGGCCTTGAATTGATCATATGCGGATTAGAAAAACAACTTAAATGTGAAAGTGGGTCCTAATAAT
TGGTAACGAATCAGACAATTGACGGCTCGAGGGAGTAGCATAGGGTTTGCAGAATCCCTGCTTCGTCCAT
TTGACAGGCACATTATGCATCGATGATAAGCTGTCAAACATGAGCAGATCCTCTACGCCGGACGCATCGT
GGCCGGCATCACCGGCGCCACAGGTGCGGTTGCTGGCGCCTATATCGCCGACATCACCGATGGGGAAGAT
CGGGCTCGCCACTTCGGGCTCATGAGCAAATATTTTATCTGAGGTGCTTCCTCGCTCACTGACTCGCTGC
ACGAGGCAGACCTCAGCGCTAGCGGAGTGTATACTGGCTTACTATGTTGGCACTGATGAGGGTGTCAGTG
AAGTGCTTCATGTGGCAGGAGAAAAAAGGCTGCACCGGTGCGTCAGCAGAATATGTGATACAGGATATAT
TCCGCTTCCTCGCTCACTGACTCGCTACGCTCGGTCGTTCGACTGCGGCGAGCGGAAATGGCTTACGAAC
GGGGCGGAGATTTCCTGGAAGATGCCAGGAAGATACTTAACAGGGAAGTGAGAGGGCCGCGGCAAAGCCG
TTTTTCCATAGGCTCCGCCCCCCTGACAAGCATCACGAAATCTGACGCTCAAATCAGTGGTGGCGAAACC
CGACAGGACTATAAAGATACCAGGCGTTTCCCCCTGGCGGCTCCCTCGTGCGCTCTCCTGTTCCTGCCTT
TCGGTTTACCGGTGTCATTCCGCTGTTATGGCCGCGTTTGTCTCATTCCACGCCTGACACTCAGTTCCGG
GTAGGCAGTTCGCTCCAAGCTGGACTGTATGCACGAACCCCCCGTTCAGTCCGACCGCTGCGCCTTATCC
GGTAACTATCGTCTTGAGTCCAACCCGGAAAGACATGCAAAAGCACCACTGGCAGCAGCCACTGGTAATT
GATTTAGAGGAGTTAGTCTTGAAGTCATGCGCCGGTTAAGGCTAAACTGAAAGGACAAGTTTTGGTGACT
GCGCTCCTCCAAGCCAGTTACCTCGGTTCAAAGAGTTGGTAGCTCAGAGAACCTTCGAAAAACCGCCCTG
CAAGGCGGTTTTTTCGTTTTCAGAGCAAGAGATTACGCGCAGACCAAAACGATCTCAAGAAGATCATCTT
ATTAAGGGGTCTGACGCTCAGTGGAACGAAAAATCAATCTAAAGTATATATGAGTAAACTTGGTCTGACA
GTTACCTTAGAAAAACTCATCGAGCATCAAATGAAACTGCAATTTATTCATATCAGGATTATCAATACCA
TATTTTTGAAAAAGCCGTTTCTGTAATGAAGGAGAAAACTCACCGAGGCAGTTCCATAGGATGGCAAGAT
CCTGGTATCGGTCTGCGATTCCGACTCGTCCAACATCAATACAACCTATTAATTTCCCCTCGTCAAAAAT
AAGGTTATCAAGTGAGAAATCACCATGAGTGACGACTGAATCCGGTGAGAATGGCAAAAGCTTATGCATT
TCTTTCCAGACTTGTTCAACAGGCCAGCCATTACGCTCGTCATCAAAATCACTCGCATCAACCAAACCGT
TATTCATTCGTGATTGCGCCTGAGCGAGACGAAATACGCGATCGCTGTTAAAAGGACAATTACAAACAGG
AATCGAATGCAACCGGCGCAGGAACACTGCCAGCGCATCAACAATATTTTCACCTGAATCAGGATATTCT
TCTAATACCTGGAATGCTGTTTTCCCGGGGATCGCAGTGGTGAGTAACCATGCATCATCAGGAGTACGGA
TAAAATGCTTGATGGTCGGAAGAGGCATAAATTCCGTCAGCCAGTTTAGTCTGACCATCTCATCTGTAAC
ATCATTGGCAACGCTACCTTTGCCATGTTTCAGAAACAACTCTGGCGCATCGGGCTTCCCATACAATCGA
TAGATTGTCGCACCTGATTGCCCGACATTATCGCGAGCCCATTTATACCCATATAAATCAGCATCCATGT
TGGAATTTAATCGCGGCCTGGAGCAAGACGTTTCCCGTTGAATATGGCTCATAACACCCCTTGTATTACT
GTTTATGTAAGCAGACAGTTTTATTGTTCATGATGATATATTTTTATCTTGTGCAATGTACATCAGAGAT
TTTGAGACACAA
Features (pLannotate 1.2.2; 15 found; start..end, strand, type, name):
     75..103     +  promoter       tac promoter: strong E. coli promoter; hybrid between the trp and lac UV5 promoters
    109..128     +  protein_bind   lac operator (symmetric): The lac repressor binds to the lac operator to inhibit transcription in E. coli. This inhibition can be relieved by adding lactose or isopropyl-β-D-thiogalactopyranoside (IPTG). The symmetric lac operator was optimized for tight binding of lac repressor. lac repressor encoded by lacI
    131..180     +  misc_RNA       sTRSV HHRz: hammerhead ribozyme from the tobacco ringspot virus satellite RNA (Khvorova et al., 2003)
    230..949     +  CDS            EYFP: enhanced YFP mammalian codon-optimized
   1001..2251    +  CDS            lacY: LACY_ECOLI - Experimental evidence at protein level: Swiss-Prot protein existence level 1. Responsible for transport of beta-galactosides into the cell, with the concomitant import of a proton (symport system). Can transport lactose, melibiose, lactulose or the analog methyl-1-thio-beta,D- galactopyranoside (TMG), but not sucrose or fructose (PubMed:1848449, PubMed:18177889, PubMed:22106930). The substrate specificity is directed toward the galactopyranosyl moiety of the substrate (PubMed:22106930). From Escherichia coli (strain K12).
   2328..2401    +  promoter       lacI promoter (fragment): lacI
   2402..3481    +  CDS            lacI: LACI_ECOLI - Experimental evidence at protein level: Swiss-Prot protein existence level 1. Repressor of the lactose operon. Binds allolactose as an inducer. From Escherichia coli (strain K12).
   3503..4123    +  CDS            tetR: TETR2_ECOLX - Experimental evidence at protein level: Swiss-Prot protein existence level 1. TetR is the repressor of the tetracycline resistance element; its N-terminal region forms a helix-turn-helix structure and binds DNA. Binding of tetracycline to TetR reduces the repressor affinity for the tetracycline resistance gene (tetA) promoter operator sites. From Escherichia coli.
   4219..4237    -  promoter       tet promoter (fragment): E. coli promoter for tetracycline efflux protein gene
   4247..4367    +  CDS            TcR (fragment): tetracycline efflux protein; tet; confers resistance to tetracycline
   4386..4408    -  rep_origin     RSF ori (fragment): Plasmids containing the RSF 1030 origin of replication can be propagated in E. coli cells that contain additional plasmids with compatible origins.
   4425..4451    +  misc_feature   bom (fragment): basis of mobility region from pBR322
   4550..4605    -  rep_origin     RSF ori (fragment): Plasmids containing the RSF 1030 origin of replication can be propagated in E. coli cells that contain additional plasmids with compatible origins.
   4693..5238    -  rep_origin     p15A ori: Plasmids containing the medium-copy-number p15A origin of replication can be propagated in E. coli cells that contain a second plasmid with the ColE1 origin.
   5327..6142    -  CDS            KanR: aminoglycoside phosphotransferase; aph(3')-Ia; confers resistance to kanamycin in bacteria or G418 (Geneticin®) in eukaryotes
