[The description below was written by a language model from this plasmid's Addgene catalogue record and pLannotate feature annotations shown in this document.]
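Description:
pYFP-x-1 is a bacterial expression plasmid built on the pAN1818 backbone and used to evaluate information transmission through a genetic sensor in E. coli. It replicates from a p15A origin (catalogued as low copy) and carries a KanR aminoglycoside phosphotransferase gene for kanamycin selection. The catalogue also lists zeocin as a selectable marker and notes zeocin resistance under growth conditions, but no zeocin resistance gene appears in the feature table. That resistance may belong to the recommended lac-deleted MG1655 host strain rather than to the plasmid, though the record does not say so. Short fragments annotated as RSF ori, bom, tet promoter and TcR appear to be backbone remnants rather than functional elements.

The sensor output is a transcription unit driven by the tac promoter with a symmetric lac operator, which binds lac repressor tightly and is relieved by IPTG or lactose. It is followed by the sTRSV hammerhead ribozyme, a self-cleaving element commonly used to insulate downstream expression from the 5' leader sequence. Next come EYFP as the fluorescent readout and then lacY, encoding lactose permease. In this version, codons D37, I38 and N39 of lacY are replaced by three consecutive stop codons, so functional permease should not be made. This presumably provides a permease-null variant in which inducer uptake is not coupled to sensor output, although the record does not spell out this rationale. The lac repressor is supplied from the same plasmid by lacI under its own promoter, and a tetR coding sequence lies immediately downstream. No TetR-regulated output is annotated in this construct.
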