Addgene plasmid #140142: pYFP-x-1
Purpose: Evaluating information transmission of a genetic sensor.
Depositing lab: Drew Tack. Depositing organization: National Institute of Standards and Technology. Publication: Sparse estimation of mutual information landscapes quantifies information transmission through cellular biochemical reaction networks. Sarkar S, Tack D, Ross D. Commun Biol. 2020 Apr 30;3(1):203. doi: 10.1038/s42003-020-0901-9. PubMed 32355194.
Backbone
  Vector backbone: pAN1818
  Backbone size w/o insert (bp): 4938
  Total vector size (bp): 6241
  Vector type: Bacterial Expression
  Selectable markers: Zeocin
Growth in bacteria
  Bacterial resistance: Kanamycin, 50 μg/mL
  Growth temperature: 37°C
  Growth strain: MG1655dlac
  Growth instructions: Zeocin resistant
  Copy number: Low Copy
Gene/Insert
  Gene/Insert name: lacY (alt name: lactose permease)
  Insert size (bp): 1254
  Mutation: D37, I38, and N39 are changed to nonsense (stop) codons TAATAATAG
  Entrez Gene: lacY (a.k.a. b0343, ECK0340)
Terms and licenses: Academic/Nonprofit Terms; Industry Terms: Not Available to Industry
Depositor comments: Please note that this plasmid may require a unique bacterial strain, so make sure to confirm that you can also obtain the appropriate growth strain. Please contact us or contact our distributors if you have any questions.
How to cite: pYFP-x-1 was a gift from Drew Tack (Addgene plasmid # 140142 ; http://n2t.net/addgene:140142 ; RRID:Addgene_140142)
